>Addgene plasmid #228880 | pET28A-Rab8A | addgene full sequence | sequence record 459455 | Addgene NGS Result
ATCCGGATATAGTTCCTCCTTTCAGCAAAAAACCCCTCAAGACCCGTTTAGAGGCCCCAAGGGGTTATGC
TAGTTATTGCTCAGCGGTGGCAGCAGCCAACTCAGCTTCCTTTCGGGCTTTGTTAGCAGCCGGATCTCAG
TGGTGGTGGTGGTGGTGCTCGAGTGCGGCCGCAAGCTTGTCGACGGAGCTCGAATTCGGATCCTTATTTT
TTGTCCATTTTCGCCTTGATGTCACGCGCCAGGGTAAAGAACGCATTTTCCACATTAATGTTCGCCTTCG
CGCTGGTTTCCATGAATTTGATGCCATAATCCAGCGCCAGCTTTTCACCACGCTCTTTGCTAACCTGACG
CTTATCGTTCACGTCGCACTTGTTGCCCAGAATCATTTTTTCAACGTCCGCGCTCGCGTGTTCCTCAATG
TTACGAATCCAGTTACGGATGTTATCAAAGCTCTTCTCGTTGGTAATGTCGTACACCAGCATGATGCCCA
TCGCACCACGATAGTACGCGGTGGTAATGGTACGGAAACGTTCTTGACCCGCGGTGTCCCAAATCTGCAG
TTTGATACGCTTGCCATCCAGCTCAATGGTACGGATTTTAAAGTCAATACCGATGGTGCTGATGAAGGTG
CTGTTGAACGCATCCTCGCTAAAACGGAACAGAACGCAGGTCTTGCCCACACCGCTATCGCCAATCAGCA
GCAGCTTGAACAGGTAGTCCATATGGCCCTGAAAATAAAGATTCTCGCCGCTGCTGTGATGATGATGATG
ATGGCTGCTGCCCATGGTATATCTCCTTCTTAAAGTTAAACAAAATTATTTCTAGAGGGGAATTGTTATC
CGCTCACAATTCCCCTATAGTGAGTCGTATTAATTTCGCGGGATCGAGATCTCGATCCTCTACGCCGGAC
GCATCGTGGCCGGCATCACCGGCGCCACAGGTGCGGTTGCTGGCGCCTATATCGCCGACATCACCGATGG
GGAAGATCGGGCTCGCCACTTCGGGCTCATGAGCGCTTGTTTCGGCGTGGGTATGGTGGCAGGCCCCGTG
GCCGGGGGACTGTTGGGCGCCATCTCCTTGCATGCACCATTCCTTGCGGCGGCGGTGCTCAACGGCCTCA
ACCTACTACTGGGCTGCTTCCTAATGCAGGAGTCGCATAAGGGAGAGCGTCGAGATCCCGGACACCATCG
AATGGCGCAAAACCTTTCGCGGTATGGCATGATAGCGCCCGGAAGAGAGTCAATTCAGGGTGGTGAATGT
GAAACCAGTAACGTTATACGATGTCGCAGAGTATGCCGGTGTCTCTTATCAGACCGTTTCCCGCGTGGTG
AACCAGGCCAGCCACGTTTCTGCGAAAACGCGGGAAAAAGTGGAAGCGGCGATGGCGGAGCTGAATTACA
TTCCCAACCGCGTGGCACAACAACTGGCGGGCAAACAGTCGTTGCTGATTGGCGTTGCCACCTCCAGTCT
GGCCCTGCACGCGCCGTCGCAAATTGTCGCGGCGATTAAATCTCGCGCCGATCAACTGGGTGCCAGCGTG
GTGGTGTCGATGGTAGAACGAAGCGGCGTCGAAGCCTGTAAAGCGGCGGTGCACAATCTTCTCGCGCAAC
GCGTCAGTGGGCTGATCATTAACTATCCGCTGGATGACCAGGATGCCATTGCTGTGGAAGCTGCCTGCAC
TAATGTTCCGGCGTTATTTCTTGATGTCTCTGACCAGACACCCATCAACAGTATTATTTTCTCCCATGAA
GACGGTACGCGACTGGGCGTGGAGCATCTGGTCGCATTGGGTCACCAGCAAATCGCGCTGTTAGCGGGCC
CATTAAGTTCTGTCTCGGCGCGTCTGCGTCTGGCTGGCTGGCATAAATATCTCACTCGCAATCAAATTCA
GCCGATAGCGGAACGGGAAGGCGACTGGAGTGCCATGTCCGGTTTTCAACAAACCATGCAAATGCTGAAT
GAGGGCATCGTTCCCACTGCGATGCTGGTTGCCAACGATCAGATGGCGCTGGGCGCAATGCGCGCCATTA
CCGAGTCCGGGCTGCGCGTTGGTGCGGATATCTCGGTAGTGGGATACGACGATACCGAAGACAGCTCATG
TTATATCCCGCCGTTAACCACCATCAAACAGGATTTTCGCCTGCTGGGGCAAACCAGCGTGGACCGCTTG
CTGCAACTCTCTCAGGGCCAGGCGGTGAAGGGCAATCAGCTGTTGCCCGTCTCACTGGTGAAAAGAAAAA
CCACCCTGGCGCCCAATACGCAAACCGCCTCTCCCCGCGCGTTGGCCGATTCATTAATGCAGCTGGCACG
ACAGGTTTCCCGACTGGAAAGCGGGCAGTGAGCGCAACGCAATTAATGTAAGTTAGCTCACTCATTAGGC
ACCGGGATCTCGACCGATGCCCTTGAGAGCCTTCAACCCAGTCAGCTCCTTCCGGTGGGCGCGGGGCATG
ACTATCGTCGCCGCACTTATGACTGTCTTCTTTATCATGCAACTCGTAGGACAGGTGCCGGCAGCGCTCT
GGGTCATTTTCGGCGAGGACCGCTTTCGCTGGAGCGCGACGATGATCGGCCTGTCGCTTGCGGTATTCGG
AATCTTGCACGCCCTCGCTCAAGCCTTCGTCACTGGTCCCGCCACCAAACGTTTCGGCGAGAAGCAGGCC
ATTATCGCCGGCATGGCGGCCCCACGGGTGCGCATGATCGTGCTCCTGTCGTTGAGGACCCGGCTAGGCT
GGCGGGGTTGCCTTACTGGTTAGCAGAATGAATCACCGATACGCGAGCGAACGTGAAGCGACTGCTGCTG
CAAAACGTCTGCGACCTGAGCAACAACATGAATGGTCTTCGGTTTCCGTGTTTCGTAAAGTCTGGAAACG
CGGAAGTCAGCGCCCTGCACCATTATGTTCCGGATCTGCATCGCAGGATGCTGCTGGCTACCCTGTGGAA
CACCTACATCTGTATTAACGAAGCGCTGGCATTGACCCTGAGTGATTTTTCTCTGGTCCCGCCGCATCCA
TACCGCCAGTTGTTTACCCTCACAACGTTCCAGTAACCGGGCATGTTCATCATCAGTAACCCGTATCGTG
AGCATCCTCTCTCGTTTCATCGGTATCATTACCCCCATGAACAGAAATCCCCCTTACACGGAGGCATCAG
TGACCAAACAGGAAAAAACCGCCCTTAACATGGCCCGCTTTATCAGAAGCCAGACATTAACGCTTCTGGA
GAAACTCAACGAGCTGGACGCGGATGAACAGGCAGACATCTGTGAATCGCTTCACGACCACGCTGATGAG
CTTTACCGCAGCTGCCTCGCGCGTTTCGGTGATGACGGTGAAAACCTCTGACACATGCAGCTCCCGGAGA
CGGTCACAGCTTGTCTGTAAGCGGATGCCGGGAGCAGACAAGCCCGTCAGGGCGCGTCAGCGGGTGTTGG
CGGGTGTCGGGGCGCAGCCATGACCCAGTCACGTAGCGATAGCGGAGTGTATACTGGCTTAACTATGCGG
CATCAGAGCAGATTGTACTGAGAGTGCACCATTGCGGTGTGAAATACCGCACAGATGCGTAAGGAGAAAA
TACCGCATCAGGCGCTCTTCCGCTTCCTCGCTCACTGACTCGCTGCGCTCGGTCGTTCGGCTGCGGCGAG
CGGTATCAGCTCACTCAAAGGCGGTAATACGGTTATCCACAGAATCAGGGGATAACGCAGGAAAGAACAT
GTGAGCAAAAGGCCAGCAAAAGGCCAGGAACCGTAAAAAGGCCGCGTTGCTGGCGTTTTTCCATAGGCTC
CGCCCCCCTGACGAGCATCACAAAAATCGACGCTCAAGTCAGAGGTGGCGAAACCCGACAGGACTATAAA
GATACCAGGCGTTTCCCCCTGGAAGCTCCCTCGTGCGCTCTCCTGTTCCGACCCTGCCGCTTACCGGATA
CCTGTCCGCCTTTCTCCCTTCGGGAAGCGTGGCGCTTTCTCATAGCTCACGCTGTAGGTATCTCAGTTCG
GTGTAGGTCGTTCGCTCCAAGCTGGGCTGTGTGCACGAACCCCCCGTTCAGCCCGACCGCTGCGCCTTAT
CCGGTAACTATCGTCTTGAGTCCAACCCGGTAAGACACGACTTATCGCCACTGGCAGCAGCCACTGGTAA
CAGGATTAGCAGAGCGAGGTATGTAGGCGGTGCTACAGAGTTCTTGAAGTGGTGGCCTAACTACGGCTAC
ACTAGAAGGACAGTATTTGGTATCTGCGCTCTGCTGAAGCCAGTTACCTTCGGAAAAAGAGTTGGTAGCT
CTTGATCCGGCAAACAAACCACCGCTGGTAGCGGTGGTTTTTTTGTTTGCAAGCAGCAGATTACGCGCAG
AAAAAAAGGATCTCAAGAAGATCCTTTGATCTTTTCTACGGGGTCTGACGCTCAGTGGAACGAAAACTCA
CGTTAAGGGATTTTGGTCATGAACAATAAAACTGTCTGCTTACATAAACAGTAATACAAGGGGTGTTATG
AGCCATATTCAACGGGAAACGTCTTGCTCTAGGCCGCGATTAAATTCCAACATGGATGCTGATTTATATG
GGTATAAATGGGCTCGCGATAATGTCGGGCAATCAGGTGCGACAATCTATCGATTGTATGGGAAGCCCGA
TGCGCCAGAGTTGTTTCTGAAACATGGCAAAGGTAGCGTTGCCAATGATGTTACAGATGAGATGGTCAGA
CTAAACTGGCTGACGGAATTTATGCCTCTTCCGACCATCAAGCATTTTATCCGTACTCCTGATGATGCAT
GGTTACTCACCACTGCGATCCCCGGGAAAACAGCATTCCAGGTATTAGAAGAATATCCTGATTCAGGTGA
AAATATTGTTGATGCGCTGGCAGTGTTCCTGCGCCGGTTGCATTCGATTCCTGTTTGTAATTGTCCTTTT
AACAGCGATCGCGTATTTCGTCTCGCTCAGGCGCAATCACGAATGAATAACGGTTTGGTTGATGCGAGTG
ATTTTGATGACGAGCGTAATGGCTGGCCTGTTGAACAAGTCTGGAAAGAAATGCATAAACTTTTGCCATT
CTCACCGGATTCAGTCGTCACTCATGGTGATTTCTCACTTGATAACCTTATTTTTGACGAGGGGAAATTA
ATAGGTTGTATTGATGTTGGACGAGTCGGAATCGCAGACCGATACCAGGATCTTGCCATCCTATGGAACT
GCCTCGGTGAGTTTTCTCCTTCATTACAGAAACGGCTTTTTCAAAAATATGGTATTGATAATCCTGATAT
GAATAAATTGCAGTTTCATTTGATGCTCGATGAGTTTTTCTAAGAATTAATTCATGAGCGGATACATATT
TGAATGTATTTAGAAAAATAAACAAATAGGGGTTCCGCGCACATTTCCCCGAAAAGTGCCACCTAAATTG
TAAGCGTTAATATTTTGTTAAAATTCGCGTTAAATTTTTGTTAAATCAGCTCATTTTTTAACCAATAGGC
CGAAATCGGCAAAATCCCTTATAAATCAAAAGAATAGACCGAGATAGGGT
[37 nt withheld, positions 5511-5547]
AAAGAACGTGGACTCCAACGTCAAAGG
[49 nt withheld, positions 5575-5623]
T
[91 nt withheld, positions 5625-5715]
G
[124 nt withheld, positions 5717-5840]
CCCATTCGCCA
Features (pLannotate 1.2.2; 21 found; start..end, strand, type, name):
     26..73      -  terminator     T7 terminator: transcription terminator for bacteriophage T7 RNA polymerase
     81..130     -  CDS            SET1 (fragment): solubility-enhancement tag derived from T7 phage gene 10B
    140..157     -  CDS            9xHis (fragment): 9xHis affinity tag
    207..719     -  CDS            RAB8A (fragment): RAB8A_CANLF - Also known as MEL, RAB8. Experimental evidence at protein level: Swiss-Prot protein existence level 1. The small GTPases Rab are key regulators of intracellular membrane trafficking, from the formation of transport vesicles to their fusion with membranes. Rabs cycle between an inactive GDP-bound form and an active GTP-bound form that is able to recruit to membranes different sets of downstream effectors directly responsible for vesicle formation, movement, tethering and fusion. That Rab is involved in polarized vesicular trafficking and neurotransmitter release. Together with RAB
    727..747     -  CDS            capTEV™ (fragment): composite tag for in vivo biotinylation, TEV protease cleavage, and 6xHis tagging
    757..773     -  CDS            capTEV™ (fragment): composite tag for in vivo biotinylation, TEV protease cleavage, and 6xHis tagging
    792..814     -  RBS            RBS: efficient ribosome binding site from bacteriophage T7 gene 10 (Olins and Rangwala, 1989)
    829..853     -  protein_bind   lac operator: The lac repressor binds to the lac operator to inhibit transcription in E. coli. This inhibition can be relieved by adding lactose or isopropyl-β-D-thiogalactopyranoside (IPTG). lac repressor encoded by lacI
    854..872     -  promoter       T7 promoter: promoter for bacteriophage T7 RNA polymerase
    894..1173    +  CDS            TcR (fragment): tetracycline efflux protein; tet; confers resistance to tetracycline
   1181..1258    +  promoter       lacI promoter: lacI
   1259..2341    +  CDS            lacI: lac repressor; lacI; The lac repressor binds to the lac operator to inhibit transcription in E. coli. This inhibition can be relieved by adding lactose or isopropyl-β-D-thiogalactopyranoside (IPTG).
   2354..2375    +  protein_bind   CAP binding site: CAP binding activates transcription in the presence of cAMP. E. coli catabolite activator protein
   2390..2681    +  CDS            TcR (fragment): tetracycline efflux protein; tet; confers resistance to tetracycline
   2753..3133    -  CDS            YPB1_ECOLX: Protein predicted: Swiss-Prot protein existence level 4. From Escherichia coli.
   3150..3341    +  CDS            rop: Rop protein, which maintains plasmids at low copy number; rop
   3443..3582    +  misc_feature   bom: basis of mobility region from pBR322
   3768..4356    -  rep_origin     ori: high-copy-number ColE1/pMB1/pBR322/pUC origin of replication
   4478..5293    +  CDS            KanR: aminoglycoside phosphotransferase; aph(3')-Ia; confers resistance to kanamycin in bacteria or G418 (Geneticin®) in eukaryotes
   5302..5359    -  promoter       AmpR promoter (fragment): bla
   5412..5840    -  rep_origin     f1 ori (sequence partly withheld): f1 bacteriophage origin of replication; arrow indicates direction of (+) strand synthesis
