[The description below was written by a language model from this plasmid's Addgene catalogue record and pLannotate feature annotations shown in this document.]
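Description:
pET28A-Rab8A is a bacterial expression plasmid of about 5.9 kb, built on the pET28A backbone, for producing His-tagged human Rab8A in E. coli. It replicates from a ColE1/pBR322-type origin accompanied by the rop gene and the bom region, which together are typical of moderate-to-low-copy pET vectors (the catalogue lists copy number as unknown). It is selected with kanamycin through the aminoglycoside phosphotransferase gene. An f1 origin is also present. The short tetracycline-resistance fragments in the feature table are non-functional pBR322 remnants.

The insert is a truncated RAB8A coding sequence lacking residues 1–6 and 177–207. This leaves essentially the GTPase core without the C-terminal tail. The annotation software matched the insert to the canine orthologue, but the catalogue gives the species as human. Expression is driven by a T7 promoter with an adjacent lac operator and the T7 gene 10 ribosome binding site, and it ends at the T7 terminator. The plasmid-borne lacI gene supplies repressor, so transcription stays off until IPTG is added in a host that provides T7 RNA polymerase.

Upstream of the insert, the fragments annotated as parts of a composite tag are consistent with an N-terminal His tag followed by a TEV protease cleavage site, although the catalogue itself records only the His tag. A His-tag fragment from the backbone also lies downstream of the insert, and the record does not say whether it is translated.

The associated publication concerns inhibitors of the Parkinson's disease-associated kinase LRRK2. This suggests the purified protein supports that biochemical work, but the record does not state its specific role.
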