Addgene plasmid #228880: pET28A-Rab8A
Purpose: Expression of His-tagged Rab8A in E. coli
Depositing lab: Sebastian Mathea. Depositing organization: Buchmann Institute for Molecular Life Sciences. Publication: Type-II kinase inhibitors that target Parkinson's Disease-associated LRRK2. Raig ND, Surridge KJ, Sanz-Murillo M, Dederer V, Kramer A, Schwalm MP, Elson L, Chatterjee D, Mathea S, Hanke T, Leschziner AE, Reck-Peterson SL, Knapp S. bioRxiv [Preprint]. 2025 Feb 13:2024.09.17.613365. doi: 10.1101/2024.09.17.613365. PubMed 39554022.
Backbone
  Vector backbone: pET28A
  Vector type: Bacterial Expression
Growth in bacteria
  Bacterial resistance: Kanamycin, 50 μg/mL
  Growth temperature: 37°C
  Growth strain: DH5alpha
  Copy number: Unknown
Gene/Insert
  Gene/Insert name: RAB8A
  Species: H. sapiens (human)
  Mutation: residues 1-6 and 177-207 missing
  Entrez Gene: RAB8A (a.k.a. MEL, RAB8)
  Tag / fusion protein: His tag (N terminal on backbone)
  Cloning method: Unknown
  Sequencing primers: 5′ T7 Fwd
Terms and licenses: Academic/Nonprofit Terms; Industry Terms: Not Available to Industry
How to cite: pET28A-Rab8A was a gift from Sebastian Mathea (Addgene plasmid # 228880 ; http://n2t.net/addgene:228880 ; RRID:Addgene_228880)
